>Addgene plasmid #27772 | pUT1189-HQ858722 | depositor full sequence | sequence record 13076 | Author sequence
CAAATAATGATTTTATTTTGACTGATAGTGACCTGTTCGTTGCAACAAATTGATGAGCAATGCTTTTTTA
TAATGCCAACTTTGTACAAAAAAGCAGGCTCCGCGGCCGCCCCCTTCACCATGGGACGGCTCTCCTGCGG
CGGCGTGCAGCCCAAGCTCCGCAAGGGGCTGTGGTCGCCCGAGGAGGACGAGAGGCTGTACGGTCACATC
ATTCGACACGGCGTCGGCTGCTGGAGCTCTGTCCCTAAGCTCGCAGGGCTGCAGCGCTGCGGCAAGAGCT
GCCGCCTGCGGTGGATCAACTACCTCCGCCCCGACCTCAAGCGCGGCGGCTTCTCGCAGCAGGAGGAGGA
CCTCATCGTCGCGCTCCACGAGATCCTGGGGAACAGGTGGTCGCAGATCGCGTCGCACTTGCCGGGGCGG
ACGGACAACGAGATCAAGAACCTGTGGAACAGCTGCCTCAAGAAGAAGCTCCGGCAGCGCGGCATCGACC
CGGCCACGCACAAGCCGATCGCCGCGGAGGCGGGCTCGGCGCCGCTGCACCGCGACGACCAGAGCAAGCC
GCAGCAGCAGCCTGCGGCGGCGGCCGTGTTCGACCCGTTCCCGGTGACCGACTTCGGCTTCGACCTGGGC
GCGGCGGCATTGTACGGCGACGACGTCGGCGGCGACGCGTCGTCGGACGCCGGGTTCTTGGCCGACTACA
GCAGCGTGCTGGACGTGTCGGAGAACCTGGGCTACGGGGAGAGCTCCAGCAACAGCAGCGGCTGGAACTG
CGCGGAGATGGGCAATGCCGTGCTCGACAGCGAGGCGCTGCACTGGACCTCAGCCGCCGCCGCTGCCGCC
ACCAAGCCGGAGCCCTGCTCGGAGCTGGAGCAGCAGCGCAGCGGAGGATTGAGTTCAGAAGTGTTCAACA
TAGAATTCAATTTGGAATACTTCAAGGGTGGGCGCGCCGACCCAGCTTTCTTGTACAAAGTTGGCATTAT
AAGAAAGCATTGCTTATCAATTTGTTGCAACGAACAGGTCACTATCAGTCAAAATAAAATCATTATTTGC
CATCCAGCTGATATCCCCTATAGTGAGTCGTATTACATGGTCATAGCTGTTTCCTGGCAGCTCTGGCCCG
TGTCTCAAAATCTCTGATGTTACATTGCACAAGATAAAAATATATCATCATGAACAATAAAACTGTCTGC
TTACATAAACAGTAATACAAGGGGTGTTATGAGCCATATTCAACGGGAAACGTCGAGGCCGCGATTAAAT
TCCAACATGGATGCTGATTTATATGGGTATAAATGGGCTCGCGATAATGTCGGGCAATCAGGTGCGACAA
TCTATCGCTTGTATGGGAAGCCCGATGCGCCAGAGTTGTTTCTGAAACATGGCAAAGGTAGCGTTGCCAA
TGATGTTACAGATGAGATGGTCAGACTAAACTGGCTGACGGAATTTATGCCTCTTCCGACCATCAAGCAT
TTTATCCGTACTCCTGATGATGCATGGTTACTCACCACTGCGATCCCCGGAAAAACAGCATTCCAGGTAT
TAGAAGAATATCCTGATTCAGGTGAAAATATTGTTGATGCGCTGGCAGTGTTCCTGCGCCGGTTGCATTC
GATTCCTGTTTGTAATTGTCCTTTTAACAGCGATCGCGTATTTCGTCTCGCTCAGGCGCAATCACGAATG
AATAACGGTTTGGTTGATGCGAGTGATTTTGATGACGAGCGTAATGGCTGGCCTGTTGAACAAGTCTGGA
AAGAAATGCATAAACTTTTGCCATTCTCACCGGATTCAGTCGTCACTCATGGTGATTTCTCACTTGATAA
CCTTATTTTTGACGAGGGGAAATTAATAGGTTGTATTGATGTTGGACGAGTCGGAATCGCAGACCGATAC
CAGGATCTTGCCATCCTATGGAACTGCCTCGGTGAGTTTTCTCCTTCATTACAGAAACGGCTTTTTCAAA
AATATGGTATTGATAATCCTGATATGAATAAATTGCAGTTTCATTTGATGCTCGATGAGTTTTTCTAATC
AGAATTGGTTAATTGGTTGTAACACTGGCAGAGCATTACGCTGACTTGACGGGACGGCGCAAGCTCATGA
CCAAAATCCCTTAACGTGAGTTACGCGTCGTTCCACTGAGCGTCAGACCCCGTAGAAAAGATCAAAGGAT
CTTCTTGAGATCCTTTTTTTCTGCGCGTAATCTGCTGCTTGCAAACAAAAAAACCACCGCTACCAGCGGT
GGTTTGTTTGCCGGATCAAGAGCTACCAACTCTTTTTCCGAAGGTAACTGGCTTCAGCAGAGCGCAGATA
CCAAATACTGTCCTTCTAGTGTAGCCGTAGTTAGGCCACCACTTCAAGAACTCTGTAGCACCGCCTACAT
ACCTCGCTCTGCTAATCCTGTTACCAGTGGCTGCTGCCAGTGGCGATAAGTCGTGTCTTACCGGGTTGGA
CTCAAGACGATAGTTACCGGATAAGGCGCAGCGGTCGGGCTGAACGGGGGGTTCGTGCACACAGCCCAGC
TTGGAGCGAACGACCTACACCGAACTGAGATACCTACAGCGTGAGCATTGAGAAAGCGCCACGCTTCCCG
AAGGGAGAAAGGCGGACAGGTATCCGGTAAGCGGCAGGGTCGGAACAGGAGAGCGCACGAGGGAGCTTCC
AGGGGGAAACGCCTGGTATCTTTATAGTCCTGTCGGGTTTCGCCACCTCTGACTTGAGCGTCGATTTTTG
TGATGCTCGTCAGGGGGGCGGAGCCTATGGAAAAACGCCAGCAACGCGGCCTTTTTACGGTTCCTGGCCT
TTTGCTGGCCTTTTGCTCACATGTTCTTTCCTGCGTTATCCCCTGATTCTGTGGATAACCGTATTACCGC
CTTTGAGTGAGCTGATACCGCTCGCCGCAGCCGAACGACCGAGCGCAGCGAGTCAGTGAGCGAGGAAGCG
GAAGAGCGCCCAATACGCAAACCGCCTCTCCCCGCGCGTTGGCCGATTCATTAATGCAGCTGGCACGACA
GGTTTCCCGACTGGAAAGCGGGCAGTGAGCGCAACGCAATTAATACGCGTACCGCTAGCCAGGAAGAGTT
TGTAGAAACGCAAAAAGGCCATCCGTCAGGATGGCCTTCTGCTTAGTTTGATGCCTGGCAGTTTATGGCG
GGCGTCCTGCCCGCCACCCTCCGGGCCGTTGCTTCACAACGTTCAAATCCGCTCCCGGCGGATTTGTCCT
ACTCAGGAGAGCGTTCACCGACAAACAACAGATAAAACGAAAGGCCCAGTCTTCCGACTGAGCCTTTCGT
TTTATTTGATGCCTGGCAGTTCCCTACTCTCGCGTTAACGCTAGCATGGATGTTTTCCCAGTCACGACGT
TGTAAAACGACGGCCAGTCTTAAGCTCGGGCCC
Features (pLannotate 1.2.2; 10 found; start..end, strand, type, name):
      1..100     +  protein_bind   attL1: mutant version of attL; recombination site for the Gateway® LR reaction LR Clonase™
    121..933     +  CDS            MYB2 (fragment): MYB3_HORVU - Experimental evidence at transcript level: Swiss-Prot protein existence level 2. Possible transcription activator in response to an external signal. May be involved in the regulation of flavonoid biosynthesis. From Hordeum vulgare (Barley).
    950..1049    -  protein_bind   attL2: mutant version of attL; recombination site for the Gateway® LR reaction LR Clonase™
   1067..1085    -  promoter       T7 promoter: promoter for bacteriophage T7 RNA polymerase
   1219..2028    +  CDS            KanR: aminoglycoside phosphotransferase; aph(3')-Ia; confers resistance to kanamycin in bacteria or G418 (Geneticin®) in eukaryotes
   2175..2763    +  rep_origin     ori: high-copy-number ColE1/pMB1/pBR322/pUC origin of replication
   2946..3038    +  CDS            lacI (fragment): lac repressor; lacI; The lac repressor binds to the lac operator to inhibit transcription in E. coli. This inhibition can be relieved by adding lactose or isopropyl-β-D-thiogalactopyranoside (IPTG).
   3093..3120    -  terminator     rrnB T2 terminator: transcription terminator T2 from the E. coli rrnB gene
   3252..3295    +  terminator     rrnB T1 terminator: Escherichia coli rrnB; transcription terminator T1 from the E. coli rrnB gene
   3342..3378    -  CDS            lacZα (fragment): LacZα fragment of β-galactosidase; lacZ fragment
