[The description below was written by a language model from this plasmid's Addgene catalogue record and pLannotate feature annotations shown in this document.]
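Description:
pUT1189-HQ858722 is a Gateway entry clone built on the Invitrogen pENTR/D backbone, carrying a Zea mays MYB-family transcription factor open reading frame as part of a maize transcription factor ORF collection made for functional genomics. It is propagated in E. coli under kanamycin selection: the feature table shows an aminoglycoside phosphotransferase (KanR) gene and a ColE1/pUC-type origin of replication. The annotation describes this origin as high-copy, whereas the catalogue entry lists the plasmid as low copy. Upstream of the cloning region sit the rrnB T1 and T2 transcription terminators, which insulate the insert from read-through transcription in the bacterial host. A T7 promoter lies just outside attL2, pointing back toward the insert. The short lacI and lacZα fragments annotated are backbone remnants rather than functional genes.

The payload is flanked by attL1 and attL2 sites, so the coding sequence can be transferred by LR recombination into any attR-containing destination vector. The entry clone has no plant or other eukaryotic promoter of its own. According to the depositor, the CDS was PCR-amplified from a full-length maize cDNA and includes its native stop codon, which means C-terminal fusions from destination vectors will not be translated, while N-terminal tags remain possible. The automated annotation labels the insert by similarity to a barley MYB protein implicated in flavonoid biosynthesis regulation, consistent with a MYB identity. One discrepancy is that the catalogue gives an insert size of about 1.8 kb, but the annotated CDS spans only roughly 0.8 kb and the full sequence record is about 3.4 kb. That total fits the stated backbone plus the shorter coding region rather than the listed insert size.
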