Addgene plasmid #27772: pUT1189-HQ858722
Depositing lab: John Gray & Erich Grotewold. Depositing organization: University of Toledo. Publication: The Maize TFome--development of a transcription factor open reading frame collection for functional genomics. Burdo B, Gray J, Goetting-Minesky MP, Wittler B, Hunt M, Li T, Velliquette D, Thomas J, Gentzel I, dos Santos Brito M, Mejia-Guerra MK, Connolly LN, Qaisi D, Li W, Casas MI, Doseff AI, Grotewold E. Plant J. 2014 Oct;80(2):356-66. doi: 10.1111/tpj.12623. Epub 2014 Aug 26. PubMed 25053252.
Backbone
  Vector backbone: pENTR/D
  Backbone manufacturer: Invitrogen
  Backbone size w/o insert (bp): 2580
  Vector type: Entry vector
Growth in bacteria
  Bacterial resistance: Kanamycin, 50 μg/mL
  Growth temperature: 37°C
  Growth strain: DH5alpha
  Growth instructions: E. coli TOP10
  Copy number: Low Copy
Gene/Insert
  Gene/Insert name: MYB transcription factor from EB167101
  Species: Zea mays
  Insert size (bp): 1813
  GenBank ID: HQ858722
  Cloning method: Restriction Enzyme
  Sequencing primers: 5′ M13 For; 3′ M13 Rev
Terms and licenses: Academic/Nonprofit Terms; Industry Terms: Not Available to Industry
Depositor comments: This CDS was amplified using PCR from a full length cDNA template from the Maize Full-length cDNA Project (www.maizecdna.org) and the PCR product included the stop codon. The PCR product was cloned into a Gateway pENTR/D vector. Further information on this gene may be obtained at www.grassius.org using the GenBank number. (The second half of the plasmid name is the GenBank Number for the sequence of the insert)
How to cite: pUT1189-HQ858722 was a gift from John Gray & Erich Grotewold (Addgene plasmid # 27772 ; http://n2t.net/addgene:27772 ; RRID:Addgene_27772)
