>Addgene plasmid #27772 | pUT1189-HQ858722 | addgene partial sequence | sequence record 34094 | 27772 with M13pUC-fwd
CAATAATGATTTTATTTTGACTGATAGTGACCTGTTCGTTGCAACAAATTGATGAGCAATGCTTTTTTAT
AATGCCAACTTTGTACAAAAAAGCAGGCTCCGCGGCCGCCCCCTTCACCATGGGACGGCTCTCCTGCGGC
GGCGTGCAGCCCAAGCTCCGCAAGGGGCTGTGGTCGCCCGAGGAGGACGAGAGGCTGTACGGTCACATCA
TTCGACACGGCGTCGGCTGCTGGAGCTCTGTCCCTAAGCTCGCAGGGCTGCAGCGCTGCGGCAAGAGCTG
CCGCCTGCGGTGGATCAACTACCTCCGCCCCGACCTCAAGCGCGGCGGCTTCTCGCAGCAGGAGGAGGAC
CTCATCGTCGCGCTCCACGAGATCCTGGGGAACAGGTGGTCGCAGATCGCGTCGCACTTGCCGGGGCGGA
CGGACAACGAGATCAAGAACCTGTGGAACAGCTGCCTCAAGAAGAAGCTCCGGCAGCGCGGCATCGACCC
GGCCACGCACAAGCCGATCGCCGCGGAGGCGGGCTCGGCGCCGCTGCACCGCGACGACCAGAGCAAGCCG
CAGCAGCAGCCTGCGGCGGCGGCCGTGTTCGACCCGTTCCCGGTGACCGACTTCGGCTTCGACCTGGGCG
CGGCGGCATTGTACGGCGACGACGTCGGCGGCGACGCGTCGTCGGACGCCGGGTTCTTGGCCGACTACAG
CAGCGTGCTGGACGTGTCGGAGAACCTGGGCTACGGGGAGAGCTCCAGCAACAGCAGCGGCTGGAACTGC
GCGGAGATGGGCAATGCCGTGCTCGACAGCGAGGCGCTGCACTGGACCTCAGCCGCCGCCGCTGCCGCCA
CCAAGCCGGAGCCCTGCTCGGA
